Addgene plasmid #73065: pCMV14_NHP2L1(15.5kD)
Purpose: expression clone for human NHP2L1 (15.5kD) with C-terminal 3xFLAG-tag
Depositing lab: Stefan Stamm. Depositing organization: University of Kentucky. Publication: Dual function of C/D box small nucleolar RNAs in rRNA modification and alternative pre-mRNA splicing. Falaleeva M, Pages A, Matuszek Z, Hidmi S, Agranat-Tamir L, Korotkov K, Nevo Y, Eyras E, Sperling R, Stamm S. Proc Natl Acad Sci U S A. 2016 Mar 22;113(12):E1625-34. doi: 10.1073/pnas.1519292113. Epub 2016 Mar 8. PubMed 26957605.
Backbone
  Vector backbone: pCMV14
  Vector type: Mammalian Expression
  Selectable markers: Neomycin (select with G418)
Growth in bacteria
  Bacterial resistance: Ampicillin, 100 μg/mL
  Growth temperature: 37°C
  Growth strain: DH5alpha
  Copy number: Unknown
Gene/Insert
  Gene/Insert name: NHP2L1 (15.5kD) (alt name: SNU13 homolog, small nuclear ribonucleoprotein (U4/U6.U5))
  Species: H. sapiens (human)
  Insert size (bp): 1587
  Entrez Gene: SNU13 (a.k.a. 15.5K, FA-1, FA1, NHP2L1, NHPX, OTK27, SNRNP15-5, SPAG12, SSFA1)
  Tag / fusion protein: 3xFLAG (C terminal on backbone)
  Cloning method: Gibson Cloning
  Sequencing primers: 5′ tcggtaccagtcgacATGACTGAGGCTGATGTG; 3′ ccgggatcctctagaGACTAAGAGCCTTTCAATG
Terms and licenses: Academic/Nonprofit Terms; Industry Terms: Not Available to Industry
How to cite: pCMV14_NHP2L1(15.5kD) was a gift from Stefan Stamm (Addgene plasmid # 73065 ; http://n2t.net/addgene:73065 ; RRID:Addgene_73065)
