[The description below was written by a language model from this plasmid's Addgene catalogue record and pLannotate feature annotations shown in this document.]
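Description:
pCMV14_NHP2L1(15.5kD) is a 6,694 bp mammalian expression plasmid built on the pCMV14 backbone for producing human NHP2L1 (now SNU13, the 15.5 kD protein) with a C-terminal 3xFLAG epitope supplied by the vector. It is propagated in E. coli through a high-copy ColE1/pUC-type origin with ampicillin selection (β-lactamase under its own promoter). It also carries an f1 phage origin that permits single-stranded DNA production. Small annotated fragments of lacZα, lacI, the lac promoter/operator, a T7 promoter and other origins appear to be backbone remnants rather than functional modules.

The expression cassette consists of the human cytomegalovirus immediate-early enhancer and promoter driving the SNU13 coding sequence. This is followed a short distance downstream by the 3xFLAG tag, which includes an enterokinase cleavage site, and then a human growth hormone polyadenylation signal. The insert was introduced by Gibson cloning. The catalogue lists an insert size of 1,587 bp, whereas the annotated SNU13 open reading frame spans only about 384 bp; the record does not explain this difference. A second cassette uses the SV40 enhancer/early promoter to express the neomycin phosphotransferase gene, terminated by an SV40 poly(A) signal, which allows G418 selection of stably transfected cells. Adjacent ble and partial str annotations sit downstream of neo in the same region.

SNU13 binds the 5′ stem-loop of U4 snRNA and takes part in spliceosome assembly. The FLAG-tagged protein is suited to detection or immunoprecipitation from transfected mammalian cells. This fits the associated study of C/D box small nucleolar RNAs in rRNA modification and alternative pre-mRNA splicing.
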