Features (pLannotate 1.2.2; 23 found; start..end, strand, type, name):
    735..1595    -  CDS            AmpR: β-lactamase; bla; confers resistance to ampicillin, carbenicillin, and related antibiotics
   1596..1700    -  promoter       AmpR promoter: bla
   1727..2155    +  rep_origin     f1 ori (sequence partly withheld): f1 bacteriophage origin of replication; arrow indicates direction of (+) strand synthesis
   2186..2340    -  CDS            lacZα (fragment): LacZα fragment of β-galactosidase; lacZ fragment
   2500..2879    +  enhancer       CMV enhancer: human cytomegalovirus immediate early enhancer
   2881..3080    +  promoter       CMV promoter: human cytomegalovirus (CMV) immediate early promoter
   3157..3540    +  CDS            SNU13: NH2L1_HUMAN - Also known as NHP2L1. Experimental evidence at protein level: Swiss-Prot protein existence level 1. Involved in pre-mRNA splicing as component of the spliceosome (PubMed:28781166). Binds to the 5'-stem-loop of U4 snRNA and thereby contributes to spliceosome assembly (PubMed:10545122, PubMed:17412961). The protein undergoes a conformational change upon RNA-binding (PubMed:17412961). From Homo sapiens (Human).
   3559..3624    +  CDS            3xFLAG: three tandem FLAG® epitope tags, followed by an enterokinase cleavage site
   3635..4257    +  polyA_signal   hGH poly(A) signal: human growth hormone polyadenylation signal
   4299..4596    +  promoter       SV40 promoter: SV40 enhancer and early promoter
   4650..5441    +  CDS            neo: KKA2_KLEPN - Also known as kan, nptII. Experimental evidence at protein level: Swiss-Prot protein existence level 1. Resistance to kanamycin, neomycin, paromomycin, ribostamycin, butirosin and gentamicin B. From Klebsiella pneumoniae.
   5465..5842    +  CDS            ble: BLE_KLEPN - Experimental evidence at protein level: Swiss-Prot protein existence level 1. Binding protein with a strong affinity to the bleomycin family of antibiotics. Binds to CL990; an antimitotic-antibiotic compound. From Klebsiella pneumoniae.
   5884..5943    +  CDS            str (fragment): STR_KLEPN - Protein inferred from homology: Swiss-Prot protein existence level 3. The aminoglycoside phosphotransferases achieve inactivation of their antibiotic substrates by phosphorylation. From Klebsiella pneumoniae.
   5966..5989    -  rep_origin     CloDF13 ori (fragment): Plasmids containing the CloDF13 (CDF) origin of replication can be propagated in E. coli cells that contain additional plasmids with compatible origins.
   5990..6073    +  CDS            large T antigen (fragment): large T antigen from SV40 (simian virus 40)
   6096..6230    +  polyA_signal   SV40 poly(A) signal: SV40 polyadenylation signal
   6236..6254    -  promoter       T7 promoter: promoter for bacteriophage T7 RNA polymerase
   6292..6308    -  protein_bind   lac operator: The lac repressor binds to the lac operator to inhibit transcription in E. coli. This inhibition can be relieved by adding lactose or isopropyl-β-D-thiogalactopyranoside (IPTG). lac repressor encoded by lacI
   6316..6346    -  promoter       lac promoter: promoter for the E. coli lac operon
   6361..6382    -  protein_bind   CAP binding site: CAP binding activates transcription in the presence of cAMP. E. coli catabolite activator protein
   6395..6487    -  CDS            lacI (fragment): lac repressor; lacI; The lac repressor binds to the lac operator to inhibit transcription in E. coli. This inhibition can be relieved by adding lactose or isopropyl-β-D-thiogalactopyranoside (IPTG).
   6489..6622    -  rep_origin     RSF ori (fragment): Plasmids containing the RSF 1030 origin of replication can be propagated in E. coli cells that contain additional plasmids with compatible origins.
   6670..564     -  rep_origin     ori (across the origin): high-copy-number ColE1/pMB1/pBR322/pUC origin of replication
>Addgene plasmid #73065 | pCMV14_NHP2L1(15.5kD) | depositor full sequence | sequence record 134202 | pCMV14_NHP2L1(15.5kD) sequence 6694 bps
GAGCATCACAAAAATCGACGCTCAAGTCAGAGGTGGCGAAACCCGACAGGACTATAAAGATACCAGGCGT
TTCCCCCTGGAAGCTCCCTCGTGCGCTCTCCTGTTCCGACCCTGCCGCTTACCGGATACCTGTCCGCCTT
TCTCCCTTCGGGAAGCGTGGCGCTTTCTCATAGCTCACGCTGTAGGTATCTCAGTTCGGTGTAGGTCGTT
CGCTCCAAGCTGGGCTGTGTGCACGAACCCCCCGTTCAGCCCGACCGCTGCGCCTTATCCGGTAACTATC
GTCTTGAGTCCAACCCGGTAAGACACGACTTATCGCCACTGGCAGCAGCCACTGGTAACAGGATTAGCAG
AGCGAGGTATGTAGGCGGTGCTACAGAGTTCTTGAAGTGGTGGCCTAACTACGGCTACACTAGAAGAACA
GTATTTGGTATCTGCGCTCTGCTGAAGCCAGTTACCTTCGGAAAAAGAGTTGGTAGCTCTTGATCCGGCA
AACAAACCACCGCTGGTAGCGGTGGTTTTTTTGTTTGCAAGCAGCAGATTACGCGCAGAAAAAAAGGATC
TCAAGAAGATCCTTTGATCTTTTCTACGGGGTCTGACGCTCAGTGGAACGAAAACTCACGTTAAGGGATT
TTGGTCATGAGATTATCAAAAAGGATCTTCACCTAGATCCTTTTAAATTAAAAATGAAGTTTTAAATCAA
TCTAAAGTATATATGAGTAAACTTGGTCTGACAGTTACCAATGCTTAATCAGTGAGGCACCTATCTCAGC
GATCTGTCTATTTCGTTCATCCATAGTTGCCTGACTCCCCGTCGTGTAGATAACTACGATACGGGAGGGC
TTACCATCTGGCCCCAGTGCTGCAATGATACCGCGAGACCCACGCTCACCGGCTCCAGATTTATCAGCAA
TAAACCAGCCAGCCGGAAGGGCCGAGCGCAGAAGTGGTCCTGCAACTTTATCCGCCTCCATCCAGTCTAT
TAATTGTTGCCGGGAAGCTAGAGTAAGTAGTTCGCCAGTTAATAGTTTGCGCAACGTTGTTGCCATTGCT
ACAGGCATCGTGGTGTCACGCTCGTCGTTTGGTATGGCTTCATTCAGCTCCGGTTCCCAACGATCAAGGC
GAGTTACATGATCCCCCATGTTGTGCAAAAAAGCGGTTAGCTCCTTCGGTCCTCCGATCGTTGTCAGAAG
TAAGTTGGCCGCAGTGTTATCACTCATGGTTATGGCAGCACTGCATAATTCTCTTACTGTCATGCCATCC
GTAAGATGCTTTTCTGTGACTGGTGAGTACTCAACCAAGTCATTCTGAGAATAGTGTATGCGGCGACCGA
GTTGCTCTTGCCCGGCGTCAATACGGGATAATACCGCGCCACATAGCAGAACTTTAAAAGTGCTCATCAT
TGGAAAACGTTCTTCGGGGCGAAAACTCTCAAGGATCTTACCGCTGTTGAGATCCAGTTCGATGTAACCC
ACTCGTGCACCCAACTGATCTTCAGCATCTTTTACTTTCACCAGCGTTTCTGGGTGAGCAAAAACAGGAA
GGCAAAATGCCGCAAAAAAGGGAATAAGGGCGACACGGAAATGTTGAATACTCATACTCTTCCTTTTTCA
ATATTATTGAAGCATTTATCAGGGTTATTGTCTCATGAGCGGATACATATTTGAATGTATTTAGAAAAAT
AAACAAATAGGGGTTCCGCGCACATTTCCCCGAAAAGTGCCACCTG
[124 nt withheld, positions 1727-1850]
C
[91 nt withheld, positions 1852-1942]
A
[49 nt withheld, positions 1944-1992]
CCTTTGACGTTGGAGTCCACGTTCTTT
[37 nt withheld, positions 2020-2056]
ACCCTATCTCGGTCTATTCTTTTGATTTATAAGGGATTTTGCCGATTTCGGCCTATTGGTTAAAAAATGA
GCTGATTTAACAAAAATTTAACGCGAATTTTAACAAAATATTAACGCTTACAATTTCCATTCGCCATTCA
GGCTGCGCAACTGTTGGGAAGGGCGATCGGTGCGGGCCTCTTCGCTATTACGCCAGCTGGCGAAAGGGGG
ATGTGCTGCAAGGCGATTAAGTTGGGTAACGCCAGGGTTTTCCCAGTCACGACGTTGTAAAACGACGGCC
AGTGCCAAGCTGATCTATACATTGAATCAATATTGGCAATTAGCCATATTAGTCATTGGTTATATAGCAT
AAATCAATATTGGCTATTGGCCATTGCATACGTTGTATCTATATCATAATATGTACATTTATATTGGCTC
ATGTCCAATATGACCGCCATGTTGACATTGATTATTGACTAGTTATTAATAGTAATCAATTACGGGGTCA
TTAGTTCATAGCCCATATATGGAGTTCCGCGTTACATAACTTACGGTAAATGGCCCGCCTGGCTGACCGC
CCAACGACCCCCGCCCATTGACGTCAATAATGACGTATGTTCCCATAGTAACGCCAATAGGGACTTTCCA
TTGACGTCAATGGGTGGAGTATTTACGGTAAACTGCCCACTTGGCAGTACATCAAGTGTATCATATGCCA
AGTCCGCCCCCTATTGACGTCAATGACGGTAAATGGCCCGCCTGGCATTATGCCCAGTACATGACCTTAC
GGGACTTTCCTACTTGGCAGTACATCTACGTATTAGTCATCGCTATTACCATGGTGATGCGGTTTTGGCA
GTACACCAATGGGCGTGGATAGCGGTTTGACTCACGGGGATTTCCAAGTCTCCACCCCATTGACGTCAAT
GGGAGTTTGTTTTGGCACCAAAATCAACGGGACTTTCCAAAATGTCGTAATAACCCCGCCCCGTTGACGC
AAATGGGCGGTAGGCGTGTACGGTGGGAGGTCTATATAAGCAGAGCTCGTTTAGTGAACCGTCAGAATTA
AGCTTGCGGCCGCGAATTCATCGATAGATCTGATATCGGTACCAGTCGACATGACTGAGGCTGATGTGAA
TCCAAAGGCCTATCCCCTTGCCGATGCCCACCTCACCAAGAAGCTACTGGACCTCGTTCAGCAGTCATGT
AACTATAAGCAGCTTCGGAAAGGAGCCAATGAGGCCACCAAAACCCTCAACAGGGGCATCTCTGAGTTCA
TCGTGATGGCTGCAGACGCCGAGCCACTGGAGATCATTCTGCACCTGCCGCTGCTGTGTGAAGACAAGAA
TGTGCCCTACGTGTTTGTGCGCTCCAAGCAGGCCCTGGGGAGAGCCTGTGGGGTCTCCAGGCCTGTCATC
GCCTGTTCTGTCACCATCAAAGAAGGCTCGCAGCTGAAACAGCAGATCCAATCCATTCAGCAGTCCATTG
AAAGGCTCTTAGTCTCTAGAGGATCCCGGGCTGACTACAAAGACCATGACGGTGATTATAAAGATCATGA
CATCGACTACAAGGATGACGATGACAAGTAGTGATCCCGGGTGGCATCCCTGTGACCCCTCCCCAGTGCC
TCTCCTGGCCCTGGAAGTTGCCACTCCAGTGCCCACCAGCCTTGTCCTAATAAAATTAAGTTGCATCATT
TTGTCTGACTAGGTGTCCTTCTATAATATTATGGGGTGGAGGGGGGTGGTATGGAGCAAGGGGCAAGTTG
GGAAGACAACCTGTAGGGCCTGCGGGGTCTATTGGGAACCAAGCTGGAGTGCAGTGGCACAATCTTGGCT
CACTGCAATCTCCGCCTCCTGGGTTCAAGCGATTCTCCTGCCTCAGCCTCCCGAGTTGTTGGGATTCCAG
GCATGCATGACCAGGCTCAGCTAATTTTTGTTTTTTTGGTAGAGACGGGGTTTCACCATATTGGCCAGGC
TGGTCTCCAACTCCTAATCTCAGGTGATCTACCCACCTTGGCCTCCCAAATTGCTGGGATTACAGGCGTG
AACCACTGCTCCCTTCCCTGTCCTTCTGATTTTAAAATAACTATACCAGCAGGAGGACGTCCAGACACAG
CATAGGCTACCTGGCCATGCCCAACCGGTGGGACATTTGAGTTGCTTGCTTGGCACTGTCCTCTCATGCG
TTGGGTCCACTCAGTAGATGCCTGTTGAATTGGGTACGCGGCCAGCTTGGCTGTGGAATGTGTGTCAGTT
AGGGTGTGGAAAGTCCCCAGGCTCCCCAGCAGGCAGAAGTATGCAAAGCATGCATCTCAATTAGTCAGCA
ACCAGGTGTGGAAAGTCCCCAGGCTCCCCAGCAGGCAGAAGTATGCAAAGCATGCATCTCAATTAGTCAG
CAACCATAGTCCCGCCCCTAACTCCGCCCATCCCGCCCCTAACTCCGCCCAGTTCCGCCCATTCTCCGCC
CCATGGCTGACTAATTTTTTTTATTTATGCAGAGGCCGAGGCCGCCTCGGCCTCTGAGCTATTCCAGAAG
TAGTGAGGAGGCTTTTTTGGAGGAATTGATCAGCTTGGGATCTGATCAAGAGACAGGATGAGGATCGTTT
CGCATGATTGAACAAGATGGATTGCACGCAGGTTCTCCGGCCGCTTGGGTGGAGAGGCTATTCGGCTATG
ACTGGGCACAACAGACAATCGGCTGCTCTGATGCCGCCGTGTTCCGGCTGTCAGCGCAGGGGCGCCCGGT
TCTTTTTGTCAAGACCGACCTGTCCGGTGCCCTGAATGAACTGCAGGACGAGGCAGCGCGGCTATCGTGG
CTGGCCACGACGGGCGTTCCTTGCGCAGCTGTGCTCGACGTTGTCACTGAAGCGGGAAGGGACTGGCTGC
TATTGGGCGAAGTGCCGGGGCAGGATCTCCTGTCATCTCACCTTGCTCCTGCCGAGAAAGTATCCATCAT
GGCTGATGCAATGCGGCGGCTGCATACGCTTGATCCGGCTACCTGCCCATTCGACCACCAAGCGAAACAT
CGCATCGAGCGAGCACGTACTCGGATGGAAGCCGGTCTTGTCGATCAGGATGATCTGGACGAAGAGCATC
AGGGGCTCGCGCCAGCCGAACTGTTCGCCAGGCTCAAGGCGCGCATGCCCGACGGCGAGGATCTCGTCGT
GACCCATGGCGATGCCTGCTTGCCGAATATCATGGTGGAAAATGGCCGCTTTTCTGGATTCATCGACTGT
GGCCGGCTGGGTGTGGCGGACCGCTATCAGGACATAGCGTTGGCTACCCGTGATATTGCTGAAGAGCTTG
GCGGCGAATGGGCTGACCGCTTCCTCGTGCTTTACGGTATCGCCGCTCCCGATTCGCAGCGCATCGCCTT
CTATCGCCTTCTTGACGAGTTCTTCTGAGCGGGACTCTGGGGTTCGAAATGACCGACCAAGCGACGCCCA
ACCTGCCATCACGAGATTTCGATTCCACCGCCGCCTTCTATGAAAGGTTGGGCTTCGGAATCGTTTTCCG
GGACGCCGGCTGGATGATCCTCCAGCGCGGGGATCTCATGCTGGAGTTCTTCGCCCACCCCGGGCTCGAT
CCCCTCGCGAGTTGGTTCAGCTGCTGCCTGAGGCTGGACGACCTCGCGGAGTTCTACCGGCAGTGCAAAT
CCGTCGGCATCCAGGAAACCAGCAGCGGCTATCCGCGCATCCATGCCCCCGAACTGCAGGAGTGGGGAGG
CACGATGGCCGCTTTGGTCGACCCGGACGGGACGCTCCTGCGCCTGATACAGAACGAATTGCTTGCAGGC
ATCTCATGAGTGTGTCTTCCCGTTTTCCGCCTGAGGTCACTGCGTGGATGGAGCGCTGGCGCCTGCTGCG
CGACGGCGAGCTGCTCACCACCCACTCGCCAAGCTGGAACCGTAAAAAGGCCGCGTTGCTGGCGTTTTTC
CATAGGCTCCGCCGATCATAATCAGCCATACCACATTTGTAGAGGTTTTACTTGCTTTAAAAAACCTCCC
ACACCTCCCCCTGAACCTGAAACATAAAATGAATGCAATTGTTGTTGTTAACTTGTTTATTGCAGCTTAT
AATGGTTACAAATAAAGCAATAGCATCACAAATTTCACAAATAAAGCATTTTTTTCACTGCATTCTAGTT
GTGGTTTGTCCAAACTCATCAATGTATCTTATCATGTCTGGATCAATTCCCTATAGTGAGTCGTATTAAA
TTCGTAATCATGTCATAGCTGTTTCCTGTGTGAAATTGTTATCCGCTCACAATTCCACACAACATACGAG
CCGGAAGCATAAAGTGTAAAGCCTGGGGTGCCTAATGAGTGAGCTAACTCACATTAATTGCGTTGCGCTC
ACTGCCCGCTTTCCAGTCGGGAAACCTGTCGTGCCAGCTGCATTAATGAATCGGCCAACGCGCGGGGAGA
GGCGGTTTGCGTATTGGGCGCTCTTCCGCTTCCTCGCTCACTGACTCGCTGCGCTCGGTCGTTCGGCTGC
GGCGAGCGGTATCAGCTCACTCAAAGGCGGTAATACGGTTATCCACAGAATCAGGGGATAACGCAGGAAA
GAACATGTGAGCAAAAGGCCAGCAAAAGGCCAGGAACCGTAAAAAGGCCGCGTTGCTGGCGTTTTTCCAT
AGGCTCCGCCCCCCTGAC
