>Addgene plasmid #73065 | pCMV14_NHP2L1(15.5kD) | addgene partial sequence | sequence record 137641 | CMV-F 5'-CGCAAATGGGCGGTAGGCGTG-3'
CTCGTTTAGTGAACCGTCAGAATTAAGCTTGCGGCCGCGAATTCATCGATAGATCTGATATCGGTACCAG
TCGACATGACTGAGGCTGATGTGAATCCAAAGGCCTATCCCCTTGCCGATGCCCACCTCACCAAGAAGCT
ACTGGACCTCGTTCAGCAGTCATGTAACTATAAGCAGCTTCGGAAAGGAGCCAATGAGGCCACCAAAACC
CTCAACAGGGGCATCTCTGAGTTCATCGTGATGGCTGCAGACGCCGAGCCACTGGAGATCATTCTGCACC
TGCCGCTGCTGTGTGAAGACAAGAATGTGCCCTACGTGTTTGTGCGCTCCAAGCAGGCCCTGGGGAGAGC
CTGTGGGGTCTCCAGGCCTGTCATCGCCTGTTCTGTCACCATCAAAGAAGGCTCGCAGCTGAAACAGCAG
ATCCAATCCATTCAGCAGTCCATTGAAAGGCTCTTAGTCTCTAGAGGATCCCGGGCTGACTACAAAGACC
ATGACGGTGATTATAAAGATCATGACATCGACTACAAGGATGACGATGACAAGTAGTGATCCCGGGTGGC
ATCCCTGTGACCCCTCCCCAGTGCCTCTCCTGGCCCTGGAAGTTGCCACTCCAGTGCCCACCAGCCTTGT
CCTAATAAAATTAAGTTGCATCATTTTGTCTGACTAGGTGTCCTTCTATAATATTATGGGGTGGAGGGGG
GTGGTATGGAGCAAGGGGCAAGTTGGGAAGACAACCTGTAGGGCCTGCGGGGTCTATTGGGAACCAAGCT
GGAGTGCAGTGGCACAATCTTGGCTCACTGCAATCTCCGCC
